Addgene plasmid #170401: pBEL2197
Purpose: For expresson of LetA-[LetB PLL6->3] operon from E. coli. N-terminal his tag on LetA, araBAD promoter
Depositing lab: Gira Bhabha & Damian Ekiert. Depositing organization: NYU Grossman School of Medicine. Publication: Role of Ring6 in the Function of the E. coli MCE Protein LetB. Vieni C, Coudray N, Isom GL, Bhabha G, Ekiert DC. J Mol Biol. 2022 Jan 22;434(7):167463. doi: 10.1016/j.jmb.2022.167463. PubMed 35077766.
Backbone
  Vector backbone: pBAD-His
  Backbone manufacturer: Thermo Fisher
  Backbone size w/o insert (bp): 4571
  Vector type: Bacterial Expression
Growth in bacteria
  Bacterial resistance: Ampicillin, 100 μg/mL
  Growth temperature: 37°C
  Growth strain: DH5alpha
  Copy number: High Copy
Gene/Insert
  Gene/Insert name: LetAB (alt name: yebST)
  Species: E. coli
  Mutation: LetA-LetB(Δ702-716, replace with 347-360)
  Entrez Gene: letB (a.k.a. b1834, ECK1833, yebT); letA (a.k.a. b1833, ECK1832, yebS)
  Tag / fusion protein: 8xHis2xQH and TEV cleavage site on LetA (N terminal on insert)
Terms and licenses: Academic/Nonprofit Terms; Industry Terms: Not Available to Industry
How to cite: pBEL2197 was a gift from Gira Bhabha & Damian Ekiert (Addgene plasmid # 170401 ; http://n2t.net/addgene:170401 ; RRID:Addgene_170401)
