[The description below was written by a language model from this plasmid's Addgene catalogue record and pLannotate feature annotations shown in this document.]
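Description:
pBEL2197 is a bacterial expression plasmid built on the pBAD-His backbone for arabinose-inducible production of the E. coli LetAB (YebST) operon carrying an engineered LetB variant. It is maintained in E. coli through a high-copy ColE1/pMB1-type origin and selected with ampicillin via the β-lactamase gene and its native promoter. An M13 phage origin is also present. The annotation additionally picks up short remnants (fragments of the tet promoter and TcR, rop, bom, an RSF origin, a multiple cloning site, and a loxP site) that appear to be backbone leftovers; the record assigns them no function.

The payload is driven by the araBAD promoter, with the divergently transcribed araC regulator on the same plasmid, so expression is repressed without L-arabinose and can be induced by adding it. Downstream, the letA (yebS) and letB (yebT) reading frames sit in their native operon arrangement, slightly overlapping, and are followed by the rrnB T1 terminator region. LetA carries an N-terminal 8xHis2xQH tag followed by a TEV protease cleavage site, which allows affinity purification and subsequent tag removal. LetB is modified so that residues 702–716 are deleted and replaced with residues 347–360, described in the record as a "PLL6->3" swap, meaning that a segment of ring 6 is exchanged for the corresponding one from ring 3.

LetB is an MCE-family protein thought to span the periplasm as part of a transport pathway that contributes to membrane integrity. This construct is intended for expressing the mutant LetAB operon, and the associated study examines the role of ring 6 in LetB function.
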