Features (pLannotate 1.2.2; 18 found; start..end, strand, type, name):
     60..146     -  terminator     rrnB T1 terminator: Escherichia coli rrnB; transcription terminator T1 from the E. coli rrnB gene
    148..263     -  ncRNA          5S rRNA: Accession: RF00001 - 5S ribosomal RNA
    430..3057    -  CDS            yebT: YEBT_ECOLI - Experimental evidence at protein level: Swiss-Prot protein existence level 1. Component of a transport pathway that contributes to membrane integrity (PubMed:27795327). May directly span the intermembrane space, facilitating the transport of substrates across the periplasm (Probable). From Escherichia coli (strain K12).
   3029..4309    -  CDS            yebS: YEBS_ECOLI - Experimental evidence at protein level: Swiss-Prot protein existence level 1. Component of a transport pathway that contributes to membrane integrity. From Escherichia coli (strain K12).
   4400..4684    -  promoter       araBAD promoter: araBAD; promoter of the L-arabinose operon of E. coli; the araC regulatory gene is transcribed in the opposite direction (Guzman et al., 1995)
   4711..5589    +  CDS            araC: L-arabinose regulatory protein; araC
   5679..5697    -  promoter       tet promoter (fragment): E. coli promoter for tetracycline efflux protein gene
   5707..5892    +  CDS            TcR (fragment): tetracycline efflux protein; tet; confers resistance to tetracycline
   5893..5932    +  CDS            rop (fragment): Rop protein, which maintains plasmids at low copy number; rop
   6048..6099    +  misc_feature   bom (fragment): basis of mobility region from pBR322
   6104..6229    -  rep_origin     RSF ori (fragment): Plasmids containing the RSF 1030 origin of replication can be propagated in E. coli cells that contain additional plasmids with compatible origins.
   6255..6273    -  misc_feature   MCS (fragment): pBluescript multiple cloning site
   6303..6336    -  protein_bind   loxP: Cre-mediated recombination occurs in the 8-bp core sequence (GCATACAT). Cre recombinase
   6433..7020    -  rep_origin     ori: high-copy-number ColE1/pMB1/pBR322/pUC origin of replication
   7206..7586    -  rep_origin     M13 ori (sequence partly withheld): M13 bacteriophage origin of replication; arrow indicates direction of (+) strand synthesis
   7628..8488    -  CDS            AmpR: β-lactamase; bla; confers resistance to ampicillin, carbenicillin, and related antibiotics
   8489..8580    -  promoter       AmpR promoter: bla
   8599..8626    -  terminator     rrnB T2 terminator: transcription terminator T2 from the E. coli rrnB gene
>Addgene plasmid #170401 | pBEL2197 | addgene full sequence | sequence record 333949 | Addgene NGS Result
CGTCCTGCCCGCCACCCTCCGGGCCGTTGCTTCGCAACGTTCAAATCCGCTCCCGGCGGATTTGTCCTAC
TCAGGAGAGCGTTCACCGACAAACAACAGATAAAACGAAAGGCCCAGTCTTTCGACTGAGCCTTTCGTTT
TATTTGATGCCTGGCAGTTCCCTACTCTCGCATGGGGAGACCCCACACTACCATCGGCGCTACGGCGTTT
CACTTCTGAGTTCGGCATGGGGTCAGGTGGGACCACCGCGCTACTGCCGCCAGGCAAATTCTGTTTTATC
AGACCGCTTCTGCGTTCTGATTTAATCTGTATCAGGCTGAAAATCTTCTCTCATCCGCCAAAACAGCCAA
GCTTACAACCATTCCTCAGACCAGGACCAAAACGAAAAAAGACGCTTTTCAGCGTCTCTTTTCTGGAATT
TGGTACTTATTTGGGAAGCGCAGTTCCCCATTCACGCCACTCTTTCGGTTCACTTTCCTGCAACAGGAAG
TGTTTGCCTTCCTGGGCTTTCGGTGCCAGTGGCGTACCCGGAGGCGTGGCGAAGGCGATGCCGCCACGGA
TAAACTGGTTAAAGGTGCCGGTTTTCACTACGCCGCCCGTCAGACCAAAGTCCAGACTGTAACCCGATGC
CAACCAGAAGACGGAATTGTTACGCACCAGGTGTTGATAGCGTTTACTGATGCGCATCGCAATCATCACG
CGATCTGACAATGTCCCCAGCGTCATTCCTGTAACCGTACCGACTTCCAGACCACGGAACAGCACAGGCG
TACCGATGCCTAACGAACCGGCTTCCGGCGCTTCAACAATAATGCTTAAGCCATCCAGGTAACGCGAATC
AGTAATGGTGGCCTCTTGTAATTCAAAGTCGCGGCGAGGATTGCCCCGGCCTGGTTCGACGTTGATATAC
GGGGTCAGCAGGGCGCTGAGATTAGCATCGCTAAGGGATAATTTCGGTGTGACCACTGAGAAGCGCGTAC
CACCGCGAGCAAAGGTCTGGACATATTCCGGGTAAAGTACCGCCTTTGCCTGTACTTCATTGCGTGCGGT
AATCAGATCCAGCGTCTGGATTTGCCCGATATCAATACCGAGATAGCGAATTGGCATCCCGACCGCCAGT
TTTCCGGCATCGAAAGCGTGAAGCGTAATCTGCCCGCCAACCGCACGGGCCGCTGTTTCGGAAGCATACA
GAATACGCTTATCGCCTTTACGCTGACTGGCGCTGGCACCGCTGAGGTTGTCGAAGCTAATGGCTCCCTT
TAATGCTCTGGAGAGCGGGGATGCCTGTACGGTCAGACCACTACCATTCAGCTGAACTTTCGCCCCGCCT
TCTGCCCAGAACACGCTATTGCTGGTCAGAAGGTTGCGATACTCCGGCTTAATATGCAGATCGATATCAA
ACGCGTTAGCTCGCGGACGCACGGTAATCACTTCACCAACTTCAAATTTACGGTACAGCACTACCGATCC
TGCCTGCACATCCGGCAGCGTCTCTGCACTCAAACTCACGGTTGTGGTGGGTAAATCGCTAAGGCTGTTC
TCCAGCGCTTTTTCCAAATTGGCATACAGTGGATAGCTGGCTTTCATCTCACCTTTATCGCCCGGCAGAA
TACGTATCCCGCCATTGATCCATTCTGAGGCGCTGGCACCGAGAAACTCAACGCCATCCAGCCCCACCTT
CACATCGACACGGCTGTTGACGACAAATTTGCTATCGCCTTTTACCAGTTCGCGATGCTGAGGCTCGATG
GCGACGGTAAAGGTGACGCCTTTGCTGGTGAGTTTACGATCGATAACCTGGCCTACCTGCACGCCGTGAA
GAATGAGCGGCTGACCCGCATCAATACCGTAACTTTCCGGCGCGGTCAGGGTCAGCGTCAGAACATCAGG
TTCATGCAGCAGTGCTTTTTCGCCTGGCACAACAACGAACTCTTTGCGTGGCTCGCCATCGCCGGGCACC
AGCTCGAAGGTTTTGCCGGTCAGCAGGGCGCTGAGATTAGCATCGCTAAGGGATAATTTCGGGTTGCGTA
ATTCGATGCGGGTATTTTCACGAAGCAGGGTAACGACGCTGGGATCAACGGTCATTTCCCCTGTGACTTT
ACCACCAGGATTTAAATCCAGTTTAGTCAGCTGTCCGACTTCCAGCCCCTGATACATTAACGGCGTCGAG
TCGGCGGTTAATCCGGCCCCACTCGGCAGTTCCAGTTTTATTATTACGCCACGCTGGCTGTGGGCCAGAT
CTTCATACAGACCAAAGGTATCTTCCGCCTCGGCAGGTTTCGACTCTTCTGGTGAATCGAAGGCAATCGC
ACCGTTAACCAGTGCCGCCAGGCTTTCCAGTTTCACCTTCGCGCCACTGATACTGACGTTGGCATCAACG
CCGGAAACGTTCCAGAAACGGCTACCTTTTTTCACCAGATCGGTAAAACGCCGCTCGATCAGGACATCAA
TCACCACGCCTTGCTTGTTGGGATTGATGGCATAGTCGTAGACTTTTCCCACCGGGATCTTGCGGAAATA
GACCAATGAACCGCTGTTCAGCGAACCGAGATCGGGGGCTTGCAGGTGGATCATCAGATCGCCATTGTCC
AGCCGATATTTCGGTTGGGTATCGAGTGCGACAAAGTGATCCTGCTCTTTACCTTTACCCGGCATCATGC
CGATATAGTTCCCACCGACGAGGGCGTCCAGCCCGGAGACACCTGCCAACGATGCTTTTGGCGTCACCAG
CCAGAACTGAGTCTCTTCGCGCAGCGCATCTTTCATATCGGACTTGATGCTGACCTTGACTTCAATCTTA
CGAAGATCGTCGCTGAGGCTGATATCCTGCACTGTTCCGACTTCAACGCCCTGATAACGAACAGGCGTAC
GGCCTGGAACAATACCATCCGCCGACATAAAGTCGATGGTGACGGTATTACCCCGGTCCTGATAACTGTC
CCAAATCAGCCAACTGGCAATCATTAGCGCGATGAACGGCAGCAGCCAGAAAGGTGAGATACGGCGTTTA
TTTTTAATCTGCGCTTCAGTCGTCGAAGCGGGCGTTTCCTGACTCATGTGCATCCCAAAGTAAGCGGCTG
TCCAGCCATTCCACAGCAAGAATAGTCAAAATTACCGCTGCGCCGAAATAAAACGCAGCCGGTCCCATAG
TAAAAGCGAGGATCTGATCGCGATTAATCAGCGACATGGTTAAAGATATGACAAACAGGTCGAGCATCGA
CCAGCGACCAATCCAGGTCACCATCCGCAGTAACAGAATGCGTGTGCGTAAACCTTGCTGGCATTTAAAA
TGAATGCTCAACAGTAAAGTGAACATGACGATCACTTTAGTAAACGGTACCAGAATACTGGCGATAAACA
CGATTCCTGCAACCGCAATGTTGCTACTTGCCAGCGACATAATTCCGGAAAGAATTGTATCTTCCTGCCG
TCCTCCGTTCAGATAAATGATAGAAATAGGCAACAGGTTGGCAGGTAACAATAAAACGATTGACGCTAAC
AGCGCCGCCCAGCATTTTTGCAGACTATGACGGCGACGCAGGCGTAGCGGGATATGGCAACGCGGGCAGC
GACCACGCTGATCTGGATAGCCGGTAAAATGGCACCCAAGACAGACACGAAGTTTCTCGTCCCTACGCGT
AGCGGGGCGCTGCGGATAAAATCGCTCCCACAGTTCTTCGACATTAAGATGTGACAACGTCACCGTCGTT
AAAATCACCAACGCCACAAAAGAGAACAAGCCGACACCAGCCTGGATATGGGCATAATCCTGTACCTTTA
TAGAAGCAACGCCAATGCCGACCAGGTAGATATCGAGCATTACCCACTCTTTAAGTCGCTCAAGCATCAG
CAGTACCGGACGTAAATTCATTCCCAGTCGGTTACCAAACCATAAATAAGCTATGGAGGTCACCAGAATG
AGCGGGGCACCAATAACGCAGAAAAAGACCATCGACCCCGTTATCGCATCGCCCTGTTTGGTCATTTGCC
AGATGCCTTGCATAACGTTGGCGTCAATACGAATGCCTAACAGCCAGATATGCAACAGCGGTTCGCCCCA
GGCAAACGGCATAAGCAACAGCATGGTGAAGGCCATTGCCGCCAGGCGCGTTAGCGACCAGTCGCGCCCG
TCACGAATTTTTGCCTGACAGCGCGGACAATAGGCACTTTGATGAGAATTTATCTCGGGCAGGCTAAACA
GCATGTCACATTGCGGGCAACGTTGGTAATCACCACGCGGCAGTTCCTCGCCGATTGCCCTCACTGTTAT
CTTTTTTGTCGGCGTAATTTGTGGTGTGTTAAGAGCCATCTGAAAATACAGATTTTCGTGTTGATGCTGA
TGGTGATGGTGGTGATGGTGATGCATAATTCACCCTTCGGCTAGCCCAAAAAAACGGGTATGGAGAAACA
GTAGAGAGTTGCGATAAAAAGCGTCAGGTAGGATCCGCTAATCTTATGGATAAAAATGCTATGGCATAGC
AAAGTGTGACGCCGTGCAAATAATCAATGTGGACTTTTCTGCCGTGATTATAGACACTTTTGTTACGCGT
TTTTGTCATGGCTTTGGTCCCGCTTTGTTACAGAATGCTTTTAATAAGCGGGGTTACCGGTTTGGTTAGC
GAGAAGAGCCAGTAAAAGACGCAGTGACGGCAATGTCTGATGCAATATGGACAATTGGTTTCTTCTCTGA
ATGGCGGGAGTATGAAAAGTATGGCTGAAGCGCAAAATGATCCCCTGCTGCCGGGATACTCGTTTAATGC
CCATCTGGTGGCGGGTTTAACGCCGATTGAGGCCAACGGTTATCTCGATTTTTTTATCGACCGACCGCTG
GGAATGAAAGGTTATATTCTCAATCTCACCATTCGCGGTCAGGGGGTGGTGAAAAATCAGGGACGAGAAT
TTGTTTGCCGACCGGGTGATATTTTGCTGTTCCCGCCAGGAGAGATTCATCACTACGGTCGTCATCCGGA
GGCTCGCGAATGGTATCACCAGTGGGTTTACTTTCGTCCGCGCGCCTACTGGCATGAATGGCTTAACTGG
CCGTCAATATTTGCCAATACGGGGTTCTTTCGCCCGGATGAAGCGCACCAGCCGCATTTCAGCGACCTGT
TTGGGCAAATCATTAACGCCGGGCAAGGGGAAGGGCGCTATTCGGAGCTGCTGGCGATAAATCTGCTTGA
GCAATTGTTACTGCGGCGCATGGAAGCGATTAACGAGTCGCTCCATCCACCGATGGATAATCGGGTACGC
GAGGCTTGTCAGTACATCAGCGATCACCTGGCAGACAGCAATTTTGATATCGCCAGCGTCGCACAGCATG
TTTGCTTGTCGCCGTCGCGTCTGTCACATCTTTTCCGCCAGCAGTTAGGGATTAGCGTCTTAAGCTGGCG
CGAGGACCAACGTATCAGCCAGGCGAAGCTGCTTTTGAGCACCACCCGGATGCCTATCGCCACCGTCGGT
CGCAATGTTGGTTTTGACGATCAACTCTATTTCTCGCGGGTATTTAAAAAATGCACCGGGGCCAGCCCGA
GCGAGTTCCGTGCCGGTTGTGAAGAAAAAGTGAATGATGTAGCCGTCAAGTTGTCATAATTGGTAACGAA
TCAGACAATTGACGGCTTGACGGAGTAGCATAGGGTTTGCAGAATCCCTGCTTCGTCCATTTGACAGGCA
CATTATGCATCGATGATAAGCTGTCAAACATGAGCAGATCCTCTACGCCGGACGCATCGTGGCCGGCATC
ACCGGCGCCACAGGTGCGGTTGCTGGCGCCTATATCGCCGACATCACCGATGGGGAAGATCGGGCTCGCC
ACTTCGGGCTCATGAGCGCTTGTTTCGGCGTGGGTATGGTGGCAGGCCCCGTGGCCGGGGGACTGTTGGG
CGCCATCTCCTTCTGCCTCGCGCGTTTCGGTGATGACGGTGAAAACCTCTGACACATGCAGCTCCCGGAG
ACGGTCACAGCTTGTCTGTAAGCGGATGCCGGGAGCAGACAAGCCCGTCAGGGCGCGTCAGCGGGTGTTG
GCGGGTGTCGGGGCGCAGCCATGACCCTATGCGGTGTGAAATACCGCACAGATGCGTAAGGAGAAAATAC
CGCATCAGGCGCTCTTCCGCTTCCTCGCTCACTGACTCGCTGCGCTCGGTCGTTCGGCTGCGGCGAGCGG
TATCAGCTCACTCAAAGGCGGTAATACGGTTATCCACAGAATCAGGGGATAACGCAGGAAAGAACATGTC
CTCGAGGTCGACCTGCAGCCAAGCTATCGAATTCCTGCAGCCCAATTCCGATCATATTCAATAACCCTTA
ATATAACTTCGTATAATGTATGCTATACGAAGTTATTAGGTCTGAAGAGGAGTTTACGTCCAGCCAAGCT
AACATGTGAGCAAAAGGCCAGCAAAAGGCCAGGAACCGTAAAAAGGCCGCGTTGCTGGCGTTTTTCCATA
GGCTCCGCCCCCCTGACGAGCATCACAAAAATCGACGCTCAAGTCAGAGGTGGCGAAACCCGACAGGACT
ATAAAGATACCAGGCGTTTCCCCCTGGAAGCTCCCTCGTGCGCTCTCCTGTTCCGACCCTGCCGCTTACC
GGATACCTGTCCGCCTTTCTCCCTTCGGGAAGCGTGGCGCTTTCTCATAGCTCACGCTGTAGGTATCTCA
GTTCGGTGTAGGTCGTTCGCTCCAAGCTGGGCTGTGTGCACGAACCCCCCGTTCAGCCCGACCGCTGCGC
CTTATCCGGTAACTATCGTCTTGAGTCCAACCCGGTAAGACACGACTTATCGCCACTGGCAGCAGCCACT
GGTAACAGGATTAGCAGAGCGAGGTATGTAGGCGGTGCTACAGAGTTCTTGAAGTGGTGGCCTAACTACG
GCTACACTAGAAGGACAGTATTTGGTATCTGCGCTCTGCTGAGCCAGTTACCTTCGGAAAAAGAGTTGGT
AGCTCTTGATCCGGCAAACAAACCACCGCTGGTAGCGGTGGTTTTTTTGTTTGCAAGCAGCAGATTACGC
GCAGAAAAAAAGGATCTCAAGAAGATCCTTTGATCTTTTCTACGGGGTCTGACGCTCAGTGGAACGAAAA
CTCACGTTAAGGGATTTTGGTCATGAGATTATCAAAAAGGATCTTCACCTAGATCCTTTTAAATTGTAAA
CGTTAATATTTTGTTAAAATTCGCGTTAAATTTTTGTTAAATCAGCTCATTTTTTAACCAATAGGCCGAA
ATCGGCAAAATCCCTTATAAATCAAAAGAATAGCCCGAGATAGGGT
[37 nt withheld, positions 7257-7293]
AAAGAACGTGGACTCCAACGTCAAAGG
[141 nt withheld, positions 7321-7461]
G
[125 nt withheld, positions 7463-7587]
AATCAATCTAAAGTATATATGAGTAAACTTGGTCTGACAGTTACCAATGCTTAATCAGTGAGGCACCTAT
CTCAGCGATCTGTCTATTTCGTTCATCCATAGTTGCCTGACTCCCCGTCGTGTAGATAACTACGATACGG
GAGGGCTTACCATCTGGCCCCAGTGCTGCAATGATACCGCGAGACCCACGCTCACCGGCTCCAGATTTAT
CAGCAATAAACCAGCCAGCCGGAAGGGCCGAGCGCAGAAGTGGTCCTGCAACTTTATCCGCCTCCATCCA
GTCTATTAATTGTTGCCGGGAAGCTAGAGTAAGTAGTTCGCCAGTTAATAGTTTGCGCAACGTTGTTGCC
ATTGCTGCAGGCATCGTGGTGTCACGCTCGTCGTTTGGTATGGCTTCATTCAGCTCCGGTTCCCAACGAT
CAAGGCGAGTTACATGATCCCCCATGTTGTGCAAAAAAGCGGTTAGCTCCTTCGGTCCTCCGATCGTTGT
CAGAAGTAAGTTGGCCGCAGTGTTATCACTCATGGTTATGGCAGCACTGCATAATTCTCTTACTGTCATG
CCATCCGTAAGATGCTTTTCTGTGACTGGTGAGTACTCAACCAAGTCATTCTGAGAATAGTGTATGCGGC
GACCGAGTTGCTCTTGCCCGGCGTCAACACGGGATAATACCGCGCCACATAGCAGAACTTTAAAAGTGCT
CATCATTGGAAAACGTTCTTCGGGGCGAAAACTCTCAAGGATCTTACCGCTGTTGAGATCCAGTTCGATG
TAACCCACTCGTGCACCCAACTGATCTTCAGCATCTTTTACTTTCACCAGCGTTTCTGGGTGAGCAAAAA
CAGGAAGGCAAAATGCCGCAAAAAAGGGAATAAGGGCGACACGGAAATGTTGAATACTCATACTCTTCCT
TTTTCAATATTATTGAAGCATTTATCAGGGTTATTGTCTCATGAGCGGATACATATTTGAATGTATTTAG
AAAAATAAACAAAAGAGTTTGTAGAAACGCAAAAAGGCCATCCGTCAGGATGGCCTTCTGCTTAATTTGA
TGCCTGGCAGTTTATGGCGGG
